Addgene plasmid #51082: AAV-EF1a-DIO-GCaMP6s-P2A-nls-dTomato
Depositing lab: Jonathan Ting.
Backbone
  Vector backbone: pAAV-EF1a-DIO-WPRE-BGHpA
  Backbone manufacturer: custom
  Backbone size w/o insert (bp): 5320
  Total vector size (bp): 7484
  Modifications to backbone: Altered cloning sites and replaced HGHpA with smaller BGHpA
  Vector type: Mammalian Expression, AAV
Growth in bacteria
  Bacterial resistance: Ampicillin, 100 μg/mL
  Growth temperature: 37°C
  Growth strain: Stbl3
  Copy number: High Copy
Gene/Insert
  Gene/Insert name: GCaMP6s (alt names: G6s; GCaMP6 slow)
  Species: Synthetic
  Promoter: hEF1a
  Tag / fusion protein: P2A-nls-dTomato (C terminal on insert)
  Cloning method: Restriction Enzyme; 5′ cloning site AscI (not destroyed); 3′ cloning site SfoI (destroyed during cloning)
  Sequencing primers: 5′ gccagcttggcacttgatgtaattctcc; 3′ CCATACGGGAAGCAATAGCATG
Resource information
  A portion of this plasmid was derived from a plasmid made by: The GCaMP6s portion was derived from Addgene plasmid #40753 (Douglas Kim, Janelia Farms).
Terms and licenses: Academic/Nonprofit Terms; Industry Terms: Not Available to Industry
Depositor comments: The addition of the P2A-nls-dTomato allows for easy identification of GCaMP6 expressing cells exhibiting nuclear red fluorescence that does not significantly overlap with the cytosolic GCaMP signal. The GCaMP and fluorophore are physically uncoupled. Permissions were obtained from Douglas Kim and the Clontech licensing office for depositing this new plasmid.
How to cite: AAV-EF1a-DIO-GCaMP6s-P2A-nls-dTomato was a gift from Jonathan Ting (Addgene plasmid # 51082 ; http://n2t.net/addgene:51082 ; RRID:Addgene_51082) For viral preps, please replace (Addgene plasmid # 51082) in the above sentence with: (Addgene viral prep # 51082-AAV1)
