[The description below was written by a language model from this plasmid's Addgene catalogue record and pLannotate feature annotations shown in this document.]
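Description:
AAV-EF1a-DIO-GCaMP6s-P2A-nls-dTomato is an AAV transfer plasmid of about 7.5 kb for Cre-dependent expression of a calcium indicator plus a nuclear red marker in mammalian cells. It is built on a custom pAAV-EF1a-DIO-WPRE-BGHpA backbone in which the cloning sites were altered and the original hGH polyadenylation signal was replaced by the smaller bGH one. In bacteria it is maintained as a high-copy plasmid through a ColE1/pUC-type origin and selected with ampicillin (β-lactamase); an f1/M13 phage origin is also present. AAV2 inverted terminal repeats flank the expression cassette and allow it to be packaged into recombinant AAV particles. In the sequenced record the upstream ITR is detected only as short fragments, whereas the depositor's sequence annotates it as intact.

Between the ITRs, the human EF1α promoter faces a double-floxed inverted open reading frame. The GCaMP6s-P2A-nls-dTomato coding sequence lies in antisense orientation, bracketed by lox2272 and loxP pairs in opposing orientation. Cre recombinase inverts the cassette and then excises one site of each pair, locking the coding sequence in the sense orientation so that only Cre-expressing cells transcribe it. A WPRE and the bGH poly(A) signal downstream enhance transcript stability and processing. The P2A peptide causes the two proteins to be produced separately from one transcript, so cytosolic GCaMP6s, the slow-kinetics green calcium sensor, is physically uncoupled from the nuclear-localised dTomato. According to the depositor, the red nuclear signal makes GCaMP-expressing cells easy to identify without significantly overlapping the cytosolic calcium signal. This suits the construct to calcium imaging in genetically defined, Cre-expressing cell populations. The P2A and nuclear localisation signal are stated in the catalogue fields but not annotated separately in the feature tables.
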