Features (pLannotate 1.2.2; 23 found; start..end, strand, type, name):
      1..141     -  repeat_region  AAV2 ITR: inverted terminal repeat of adeno-associated virus serotype 2 inverted
    169..235     +  CDS            small t antigen (fragment): SV40 (simian virus 40) small t antigen
    242..1420    +  promoter       EF-1α promoter: strong constitutive promoter for human elongation factor EF-1α
   1427..1444    +  misc_feature   MCS (fragment): pUC18/19 multiple cloning site
   1451..1484    +  protein_bind   lox2272: Cre-mediated recombination occurs in the 8-bp core sequence (GGATACTT). lox2272 sites are compatible with each other, but incompatible with loxP or loxN sites (Lee and Saito, 1988). Cre recombinase
   1485..1534    -  intron         β-globin intron (fragment): internally truncated intron from human β-globin
   1535..1568    +  protein_bind   loxP: Cre-mediated recombination occurs in the 8-bp core sequence (GCATACAT). Cre recombinase
   1586..2286    -  CDS            dTomato (fragment): dimeric variant of DsRed fluorescent protein (Shaner et al., 2004) mammalian codon-optimized
   2390..3739    -  CDS            GCaMP6s: improved fluorescent protein-based calcium sensor (Chen et al., 2013)
   3761..3794    -  protein_bind   lox2272: Cre-mediated recombination occurs in the 8-bp core sequence (GGATACTT). lox2272 sites are compatible with each other, but incompatible with loxP or loxN sites (Lee and Saito, 1988). Cre recombinase
   3795..3844    -  intron         β-globin intron (fragment): internally truncated intron from human β-globin
   3845..3878    -  protein_bind   loxP: Cre-mediated recombination occurs in the 8-bp core sequence (GCATACAT). Cre recombinase
   3879..3903    +  misc_feature   MCS (fragment): pBluescript multiple cloning site
   3903..4491    +  misc_feature   WPRE: woodchuck hepatitis virus posttranscriptional regulatory element
   4524..4635    +  polyA_signal   bGH poly(A) signal: bovine growth hormone polyadenylation signal
   4747..4887    +  repeat_region  AAV2 ITR: inverted terminal repeat of adeno-associated virus serotype 2 inverted
   4892..4943    -  misc_feature   bom (fragment): basis of mobility region from pBR322
   4962..5342    +  rep_origin     M13 ori (sequence partly withheld): M13 bacteriophage origin of replication; arrow indicates direction of (+) strand synthesis
   5418..5467    -  misc_feature   bom (fragment): basis of mobility region from pBR322
   5569..5604    -  CDS            rop (fragment): Rop protein, which maintains plasmids at low copy number; rop
   5699..5803    +  promoter       AmpR promoter: bla
   5804..6664    +  CDS            AmpR: β-lactamase; bla; confers resistance to ampicillin, carbenicillin, and related antibiotics
   6835..7423    +  rep_origin     ori: high-copy-number ColE1/pMB1/pBR322/pUC origin of replication
>Addgene plasmid #51082 | AAV-EF1a-DIO-GCaMP6s-P2A-nls-dTomato | depositor full sequence | sequence record 77364 | AAV-EF1a-DIO-GCaMP6s-P2A-nls-dTomato sequence 7484 bps
CCTGCAGGCAGCTGCGCGCTCGCTCGCTCACTGAGGCCGCCCGGGCAAAGCCCGGGCGTCGGGCGACCTT
TGGTCGCCCGGCCTCAGTGAGCGAGCGAGCGCGCAGAGAGGGAGTGGCCAACTCCATCACTAGGGGTTCC
TGCGGCCGCACGCGTAAGCTTTGCAAAGATGGATAAAGTTTTAAACAGAGAGGAATCTTTGCAGCTAATG
GACCTTCTAGGTCTTGAAAGGAGTGGGAATTGGCTCCGGTGCCCGTCAGTGGGCAGAGCGCACATCGCCC
ACAGTCCCCGAGAAGTTGGGGGGAGGGGTCGGCAATTGAACCGGTGCCTAGAGAAGGTGGCGCGGGGTAA
ACTGGGAAAGTGATGTCGTGTACTGGCTCCGCCTTTTTCCCGAGGGTGGGGGAGAACCGTATATAAGTGC
AGTAGTCGCCGTGAACGTTCTTTTTCGCAACGGGTTTGCCGCCAGAACACAGGTAAGTGCCGTGTGTGGT
TCCCGCGGGCCTGGCCTCTTTACGGGTTATGGCCCTTGCGTGCCTTGAATTACTTCCACCTGGCTGCAGT
ACGTGATTCTTGATCCCGAGCTTCGGGTTGGAAGTGGGTGGGAGAGTTCGAGGCCTTGCGCTTAAGGAGC
CCCTTCGCCTCGTGCTTGAGTTGAGGCCTGGCCTGGGCGCTGGGGCCGCCGCGTGCGAATCTGGTGGCAC
CTTCGCGCCTGTCTCGCTGCTTTCGATAAGTCTCTAGCCATTTAAAATTTTTGATGACCTGCTGCGACGC
TTTTTTTCTGGCAAGATAGTCTTGTAAATGCGGGCCAAGATCTGCACACTGGTATTTCGGTTTTTGGGGC
CGCGGGCGGCGACGGGGCCCGTGCGTCCCAGCGCACATGTTCGGCGAGGCGGGGCCTGCGAGCGCGGCCA
CCGAGAATCGGACGGGGGTAGTCTCAAGCTGGCCGGCCTGCTCTGGTGCCTGGCCTCGCGCCGCCGTGTA
TCGCCCCGCCCTGGGCGGCAAGGCTGGCCCGGTCGGCACCAGTTGCGTGAGCGGAAAGATGGCCGCTTCC
CGGCCCTGCTGCAGGGAGCTCAAAATGGAGGACGCGGCGCTCGGGAGAGCGGGCGGGTGAGTCACCCACA
CAAAGGAAAAGGGCCTTTCCGTCCTCAGCCGTCGCTTCATGTGACTCCACGGAGTACCGGGCGCCGTCCA
GGCACCTCGATTAGTTCTCGAGCTTTTGGAGTACGTCGTCTTTAGGTTGGGGGGAGGGGTTTTATGCGAT
GGAGTTTCCCCACACTGAGTGGGTGGAGACTGAAGTTAGGCCAGCTTGGCACTTGATGTAATTCTCCTTG
GAATTTGCCCTTTTTGAGTTTGGATCTTGGTTCATTCTCAAGCCTCAGACAGTGGTTCAAAGTTTTTTTC
TTCCATTTCAGGTGTCGTGAGGTACCGGATCCTCTAGAGTCGACTCCGGAATAACTTCGTATAGGATACT
TTATACGAAGTTATGCAGAATGGTAGCTGGATTGTAGCTGCTATTAGCAATATGAAACCTCTTAATAACT
TCGTATAGCATACATTATACGAAGTTATGGCGCGCCGTCGACTTACTTGTACAGCTCGTCCATGCCGTAC
AGGAACAGGTGGTGGCGGCCCTCGGAGCGCTCGTACTGTTCCACGATGGTGTAGTCCTCGTTGTGGGAGG
TGATGTCCAGCTTGGTGTCCACGTAGTAGTAGCCGGGCAGTTGCACGGGCTTCTTGGCCATGTAGATGGT
CTTGAACTCCACCAGGTAGTGGCCGCCGTCCTTCAGCTTCAGGGCCTGGTGGATCTCGCCCTTCAGCACG
CCGTCGCGGGGGTACAGGCGCTCGGTGGAGGCCTCCCAGCCCATGGTCTTCTTCTGCATTACGGGGCCGT
CGGGGGGGAAGTTGGTGCCGCGCATCTTCACCTTGTAGATCAGCGTGCCGTCCTGCAGGGAGGAGTCCTG
GGTCACGGTCACCAGACCGCCGTCCTCGAAGTTCATCACGCGCTCCCACTTGAAGCCCTCGGGGAAGGAC
AGCTTCTTGTAATCGGGGATGTCGGCGGGGTGCTTCACGTACGCCTTGGAGCCGTACATGAACTGGGGGG
ACAGGATGTCCCAGGCGAAGGGCAGGGGGCCGCCCTTGGTCACCTTCAGCTTGGCGGTCTGGGTGCCCTC
GTAGGGGCGGCCCTCGCCCTCGCCCTCGATCTCGAACTCGTGGCCGTTCATGGAGCCCTCCATGCGCACC
TTGAAGCGCATGAACTCTTTGATGACCTCCTCGCCCTTGCTCACCACCTTCCTCTTCTTCTTGGGGGCCA
TTCTAGATGGCCCGGGATTCTCTTCGACATCCCCTGCTTGTTTCAACAGGGAGAAGTTAGTGGCTCCGCT
TCCGTTATCCTTCGCTGTCATCATTTGTACAAACTCTTCGTAGTTTACCTGACCATCCCCATCGATGTCT
GCTTCCCTGATCATTTCATCAACCTCTTCATCTGTTAACTTCTCTCCAAGGTTTGTCATCACGTGGCGAA
GCTCTGCTGCACTGATGTAGCCATTGCCATCCTTATCAAACACACCGAACGCTTCTCTAATTTCTTCTTC
CGTGTCCCTGTATTTCATTTTTCTTGCCATCATTGTCAGGAACTCAGGGAAGTCGATTGTGCCGTCACCG
TCGGCATCTACTTCATTGATCATGTCCTGCAGCTCTGCTTCTGTGGGGTTCTGCCCCAGAGACCGCATCA
CCGTCCCCAGCTCCTTGGTTGTTATTGTCCCATCCCCGTCCTTGTCAAATAGGGAGAAAGCCTCTTTAAA
TTCTGCGATCTGCTCTTCAGTCAGTTGGTCCGGCAGGTTGTACTCCAGCTTGTGCCCCAGGATGTTGCCG
TCCTCCTTGAAGTCGATGCCCTTCAGCTCGATGCGGTTCACCAGGGTGTCGCCCTCGAACTTCACCTCGG
CGCGGGTCTTGTAGTTGCCGTCGTCCTTGAAGAAGATGGTGCGCTCCTGGATGTAGCCTTCGGGCATGGC
GGACTTGAAGAAGTCGTGCTGCTTCATGTGGTCGGGGTAGCGGCTGAAGCACTGCACGCCGTAGGTCAGG
GTGGTCACGAGGGTGGGCCAGGGCACGGGCAGCTTGCCGGTGGTGCAGATGAACTTCAGGGTCAGCTTGC
CGTAGGTGGCATCGCCCTCACCCTCGCCGGACACGCTGAACTTGTGGCCGTTTACGTCGCCGTCCAGCTC
GACCAGGATGGGCACCACCCCGGTGAACAGCTCCTCGCCCTTGCTCACCATGCTCCCTCCGGTACCGCCC
TTGTACAGCTCGTCCATGCCGAGAGTGATCCCGGCGGCGGTCACGAACTCCAGCAGGACCATGTGATCGC
GCTTCTCGTTGGGGTCTTTCGAAAGTTTGGACTGCACGCTCAGGTAGTGGTTGTCGGGCAGCAGCACGGG
GCCGTCGCCGATGGGGGTGTTCTGCTGGTAGTGGTAGGCGAGCTGCACGCCGCCGTCCTCGATGTTGTGG
CGGATGTGGAAGTTCGCCTTGATGCCGTTCTTCTGCTTGTCGGCCTTGATATAGACGTTCTCGAGTGAGC
TCAGCCGACCTATAGCTCTGACTGCGTGACCTGTCTTATTCCACTTACGACGTGATGAGTCGACCATGGT
GGCGAGATCCTTATCGTCATCGTCGTACAGATCCCGACCCATTTGCTGTCCACCAGTCATGCTAGCCATA
CCATGATGATGATGATGATGAGAACCCATGGTGGCAACAGCGCTGCTAGCATAACTTCGTATAAAGTATC
CTATACGAAGTTATTTGCCTTAACCCAGAAATTATCACTGTTATTCTTTAGAATGGTGCAAAGAATAACT
TCGTATAATGTATGCTATACGAAGTTATGAATTCGATATCAAGCTTATCGATAATCAACCTCTGGATTAC
AAAATTTGTGAAAGATTGACTGGTATTCTTAACTATGTTGCTCCTTTTACGCTATGTGGATACGCTGCTT
TAATGCCTTTGTATCATGCTATTGCTTCCCGTATGGCTTTCATTTTCTCCTCCTTGTATAAATCCTGGTT
GCTGTCTCTTTATGAGGAGTTGTGGCCCGTTGTCAGGCAACGTGGCGTGGTGTGCACTGTGTTTGCTGAC
GCAACCCCCACTGGTTGGGGCATTGCCACCACCTGTCAGCTCCTTTCCGGGACTTTCGCTTTCCCCCTCC
CTATTGCCACGGCGGAACTCATCGCCGCCTGCCTTGCCCGCTGCTGGACAGGGGCTCGGCTGTTGGGCAC
TGACAATTCCGTGGTGTTGTCGGGGAAATCATCGTCCTTTCCTTGGCTGCTCGCCTATGTTGCCACCTGG
ATTCTGCGCGGGACGTCCTTCTGCTACGTCCCTTCGGCCCTCAATCCAGCGGACCTTCCTTCCCGCGGCC
TGCTGCCGGCTCTGCGGCCTCTTCCGCGTCTTCGCCTTCGCCCTCAGACGAGTCGGATCTCCCTTTGGGC
CGCCTCCCCGCATCGATACCGAGCGCTGCTCGAGAGATCTCGACTGTGCCTTCTAGTTGCCAGCCATCTG
TTGTTTGCCCCTCCCCCGTGCCTTCCTTGACCCTGGAAGGTGCCACTCCCACTGTCCTTTCCTAATAAAA
TGAGGAAATTGCATCGCATTGTCTGAGTAGGTGTCATTCTATTCTGGGGGGTGGGGTGGGGCAGGACAGC
AAGGGGGAGGATTGGGAAGACAATAGCAGGCATGCACGTGCGGACCGAGCGGCCGCAGGAACCCCTAGTG
ATGGAGTTGGCCACTCCCTCTCTGCGCGCTCGCTCGCTCACTGAGGCCGGGCGACCAAAGGTCGCCCGAC
GCCCGGGCTTTGCCCGGGCGGCCTCAGTGAGCGAGCGAGCGCGCAGCTGCCTGCAGGGGCGCCTGATGCG
GTATTTTCTCCTTACGCATCTGTGCGGTATTTCACACCGCATA
[142 nt withheld, positions 4944-5085]
C
[141 nt withheld, positions 5087-5227]
CCTTTGACGTTGGAGTCCACGTTCTTT
[37 nt withheld, positions 5255-5291]
ACCCTATCTCGGGCTATTCTTTTGATTTATAAGGGATTTTGCCGATTTCGGCCTATTGGTTAAAAAATGA
GCTGATTTAACAAAAATTTAACGCGAATTTTAACAAAATATTAACGTTTACAATTTTATGGTGCACTCTC
AGTACAATCTGCTCTGATGCCGCATAGTTAAGCCAGCCCCGACACCCGCCAACACCCGCTGACGCGCCCT
GACGGGCTTGTCTGCTCCCGGCATCCGCTTACAGACAAGCTGTGACCGTCTCCGGGAGCTGCATGTGTCA
GAGGTTTTCACCGTCATCACCGAAACGCGCGAGACGAAAGGGCCTCGTGATACGCCTATTTTTATAGGTT
AATGTCATGATAATAATGGTTTCTTAGACGTCAGGTGGCACTTTTCGGGGAAATGTGCGCGGAACCCCTA
TTTGTTTATTTTTCTAAATACATTCAAATATGTATCCGCTCATGAGACAATAACCCTGATAAATGCTTCA
ATAATATTGAAAAAGGAAGAGTATGAGTATTCAACATTTCCGTGTCGCCCTTATTCCCTTTTTTGCGGCA
TTTTGCCTTCCTGTTTTTGCTCACCCAGAAACGCTGGTGAAAGTAAAAGATGCTGAAGATCAGTTGGGTG
CACGAGTGGGTTACATCGAACTGGATCTCAACAGCGGTAAGATCCTTGAGAGTTTTCGCCCCGAAGAACG
TTTTCCAATGATGAGCACTTTTAAAGTTCTGCTATGTGGCGCGGTATTATCCCGTATTGACGCCGGGCAA
GAGCAACTCGGTCGCCGCATACACTATTCTCAGAATGACTTGGTTGAGTACTCACCAGTCACAGAAAAGC
ATCTTACGGATGGCATGACAGTAAGAGAATTATGCAGTGCTGCCATAACCATGAGTGATAACACTGCGGC
CAACTTACTTCTGACAACGATCGGAGGACCGAAGGAGCTAACCGCTTTTTTGCACAACATGGGGGATCAT
GTAACTCGCCTTGATCGTTGGGAACCGGAGCTGAATGAAGCCATACCAAACGACGAGCGTGACACCACGA
TGCCTGTAGCAATGGCAACAACGTTGCGCAAACTATTAACTGGCGAACTACTTACTCTAGCTTCCCGGCA
ACAATTAATAGACTGGATGGAGGCGGATAAAGTTGCAGGACCACTTCTGCGCTCGGCCCTTCCGGCTGGC
TGGTTTATTGCTGATAAATCTGGAGCCGGTGAGCGTGGGTCTCGCGGTATCATTGCAGCACTGGGGCCAG
ATGGTAAGCCCTCCCGTATCGTAGTTATCTACACGACGGGGAGTCAGGCAACTATGGATGAACGAAATAG
ACAGATCGCTGAGATAGGTGCCTCACTGATTAAGCATTGGTAACTGTCAGACCAAGTTTACTCATATATA
CTTTAGATTGATTTAAAACTTCATTTTTAATTTAAAAGGATCTAGGTGAAGATCCTTTTTGATAATCTCA
TGACCAAAATCCCTTAACGTGAGTTTTCGTTCCACTGAGCGTCAGACCCCGTAGAAAAGATCAAAGGATC
TTCTTGAGATCCTTTTTTTCTGCGCGTAATCTGCTGCTTGCAAACAAAAAAACCACCGCTACCAGCGGTG
GTTTGTTTGCCGGATCAAGAGCTACCAACTCTTTTTCCGAAGGTAACTGGCTTCAGCAGAGCGCAGATAC
CAAATACTGTCCTTCTAGTGTAGCCGTAGTTAGGCCACCACTTCAAGAACTCTGTAGCACCGCCTACATA
CCTCGCTCTGCTAATCCTGTTACCAGTGGCTGCTGCCAGTGGCGATAAGTCGTGTCTTACCGGGTTGGAC
TCAAGACGATAGTTACCGGATAAGGCGCAGCGGTCGGGCTGAACGGGGGGTTCGTGCACACAGCCCAGCT
TGGAGCGAACGACCTACACCGAACTGAGATACCTACAGCGTGAGCTATGAGAAAGCGCCACGCTTCCCGA
AGGGAGAAAGGCGGACAGGTATCCGGTAAGCGGCAGGGTCGGAACAGGAGAGCGCACGAGGGAGCTTCCA
GGGGGAAACGCCTGGTATCTTTATAGTCCTGTCGGGTTTCGCCACCTCTGACTTGAGCGTCGATTTTTGT
GATGCTCGTCAGGGGGGCGGAGCCTATGGAAAAACGCCAGCAACGCGGCCTTTTTACGGTTCCTGGCCTT
TTGCTGGCCTTTTGCTCACATGT
