Features (pLannotate 1.2.2; 24 found; start..end, strand, type, name):
     95..206     +  polyA_signal   bGH poly(A) signal: bovine growth hormone polyadenylation signal
    324..464     +  repeat_region  AAV2 ITR: inverted terminal repeat of adeno-associated virus serotype 2 inverted
    469..520     -  misc_feature   bom (fragment): basis of mobility region from pBR322
    539..994     +  rep_origin     f1 ori (sequence partly withheld): f1 bacteriophage origin of replication; arrow indicates direction of (+) strand synthesis
    995..1044    -  misc_feature   bom (fragment): basis of mobility region from pBR322
   1146..1181    -  CDS            rop (fragment): Rop protein, which maintains plasmids at low copy number; rop
   1276..1380    +  promoter       AmpR promoter: bla
   1381..2241    +  CDS            AmpR: β-lactamase; bla; confers resistance to ampicillin, carbenicillin, and related antibiotics
   2412..3000    +  rep_origin     ori: high-copy-number ColE1/pMB1/pBR322/pUC origin of replication
   3073..3100    +  repeat_region  AAV2 ITR (fragment): inverted terminal repeat of adeno-associated virus serotype 2 inverted
   3129..3156    +  repeat_region  AAV2 ITR (fragment): inverted terminal repeat of adeno-associated virus serotype 2 inverted
   3219..3285    +  CDS            small t antigen (fragment): SV40 (simian virus 40) small t antigen
   3292..4470    +  promoter       EF-1α promoter: strong constitutive promoter for human elongation factor EF-1α
   4477..4494    +  misc_feature   MCS (fragment): pUC18/19 multiple cloning site
   4501..4534    +  protein_bind   lox2272: Cre-mediated recombination occurs in the 8-bp core sequence (GGATACTT). lox2272 sites are compatible with each other, but incompatible with loxP or loxN sites (Lee and Saito, 1988). Cre recombinase
   4535..4584    -  intron         β-globin intron (fragment): internally truncated intron from human β-globin
   4585..4618    +  protein_bind   loxP: Cre-mediated recombination occurs in the 8-bp core sequence (GCATACAT). Cre recombinase
   4636..5336    -  CDS            dTomato (fragment): dimeric variant of DsRed fluorescent protein (Shaner et al., 2004) mammalian codon-optimized
   5440..6789    -  CDS            GCaMP6s: improved fluorescent protein-based calcium sensor (Chen et al., 2013)
   6811..6844    -  protein_bind   lox2272: Cre-mediated recombination occurs in the 8-bp core sequence (GGATACTT). lox2272 sites are compatible with each other, but incompatible with loxP or loxN sites (Lee and Saito, 1988). Cre recombinase
   6845..6894    -  intron         β-globin intron (fragment): internally truncated intron from human β-globin
   6895..6928    -  protein_bind   loxP: Cre-mediated recombination occurs in the 8-bp core sequence (GCATACAT). Cre recombinase
   6929..6953    +  misc_feature   MCS (fragment): pBluescript multiple cloning site
   6953..61      +  misc_feature   WPRE (across the origin): woodchuck hepatitis virus posttranscriptional regulatory element
>Addgene plasmid #51082 | AAV-EF1a-DIO-GCaMP6s-P2A-nls-dTomato | addgene full sequence | sequence record 175187 | Addgene NGS Result
CTTCCGCGTCTTCGCCTTCGCCCTCAGACGAGTCGGATCTCCCTTTGGGCCGCCTCCCCGCATCGATACC
GAGCGCTGCTCGAGAGATCTTCGACTGTGCCTTCTAGTTGCCAGCCATCTGTTGTTTGCCCCTCCCCCGT
GCCTTCCTTGACCCTGGAAGGTGCCACTCCCACTGTCCTTTCCTAATAAAATGAGGAAATTGCATCGCAT
TGTCTGAGTAGGTGTCATTCTATTCTGGGGGGTGGGGTGGGGCAGGACAGCAAGGGGGAGGATTGGGAAG
ACAATAGCAGGCATGAGATCTCACGTGCGGACCGAGCGGCCGCAGGAACCCCTAGTGATGGAGTTGGCCA
CTCCCTCTCTGCGCGCTCGCTCGCTCACTGAGGCCGGGCGACCAAAGGTCGCCCGACGCCCGGGCTTTGC
CCGGGCGGCCTCAGTGAGCGAGCGAGCGCGCAGCTGCCTGCAGGGGCGCCTGATGCGGTATTTTCTCCTT
ACGCATCTGTGCGGTATTTCACACCGCATA
[95 nt withheld, positions 521-615]
T
[46 nt withheld, positions 617-662]
C
[141 nt withheld, positions 664-804]
CCTTTGACGTTGGAGTCCACGTTCTTT
[37 nt withheld, positions 832-868]
ACTCTATCTCGGGCTATTCTTTTGATTTATAAGGGATTTTGCCGATTTCGGTCTATTGGTTAAAAAATGA
GCTGATTTAACAAAAATTTAACGCGAATTTTAACAAAATATTAACGTTTACAATTTTATGGTGCACTCTC
AGTACAATCTGCTCTGATGCCGCATAGTTAAGCCAGCCCCGACACCCGCCAACACCCGCTGACGCGCCCT
GACGGGCTTGTCTGCTCCCGGCATCCGCTTACAGACAAGCTGTGACCGTCTCCGGGAGCTGCATGTGTCA
GAGGTTTTCACCGTCATCACCGAAACGCGCGAGACGAAAGGGCCTCGTGATACGCCTATTTTTATAGGTT
AATGTCATGATAATAATGGTTTCTTAGACGTCAGGTGGCACTTTTCGGGGAAATGTGCGCGGAACCCCTA
TTTGTTTATTTTTCTAAATACATTCAAATATGTATCCGCTCATGAGACAATAACCCTGATAAATGCTTCA
ATAATATTGAAAAAGGAAGAGTATGAGTATTCAACATTTCCGTGTCGCCCTTATTCCCTTTTTTGCGGCA
TTTTGCCTTCCTGTTTTTGCTCACCCAGAAACGCTGGTGAAAGTAAAAGATGCTGAAGATCAGTTGGGTG
CACGAGTGGGTTACATCGAACTGGATCTCAACAGCGGTAAGATCCTTGAGAGTTTTCGCCCCGAAGAACG
TTTTCCAATGATGAGCACTTTTAAAGTTCTGCTATGTGGCGCGGTATTATCCCGTATTGACGCCGGGCAA
GAGCAACTCGGTCGCCGCATACACTATTCTCAGAATGACTTGGTTGAGTACTCACCAGTCACAGAAAAGC
ATCTTACGGATGGCATGACAGTAAGAGAATTATGCAGTGCTGCCATAACCATGAGTGATAACACTGCGGC
CAACTTACTTCTGACAACGATCGGAGGACCGAAGGAGCTAACCGCTTTTTTGCACAACATGGGGGATCAT
GTAACTCGCCTTGATCGTTGGGAACCGGAGCTGAATGAAGCCATACCAAACGACGAGCGTGACACCACGA
TGCCTGTAGCAATGGCAACAACGTTGCGCAAACTATTAACTGGCGAACTACTTACTCTAGCTTCCCGGCA
ACAATTAATAGACTGGATGGAGGCGGATAAAGTTGCAGGACCACTTCTGCGCTCGGCCCTTCCGGCTGGC
TGGTTTATTGCTGATAAATCTGGAGCCGGTGAGCGTGGGTCTCGCGGTATCATTGCAGCACTGGGGCCAG
ATGGTAAGCCCTCCCGTATCGTAGTTATCTACACGACGGGGAGTCAGGCAACTATGGATGAACGAAATAG
ACAGATCGCTGAGATAGGTGCCTCACTGATTAAGCATTGGTAACTGTCAGACCAAGTTTACTCATATATA
CTTTAGATTGATTTAAAACTTCATTTTTAATTTAAAAGGATCTAGGTGAAGATCCTTTTTGATAATCTCA
TGACCAAAATCCCTTAACGTGAGTTTTCGTTCCACTGAGCGTCAGACCCCGTAGAAAAGATCAAAGGATC
TTCTTGAGATCCTTTTTTTCTGCGCGTAATCTGCTGCTTGCAAACAAAAAAACCACCGCTACCAGCGGTG
GTTTGTTTGCCGGATCAAGAGCTACCAACTCTTTTTCCGAAGGTAACTGGCTTCAGCAGAGCGCAGATAC
CAAATACTGTTCTTCTAGTGTAGCCGTAGTTAGGCCACCACTTCAAGAACTCTGTAGCACCGCCTACATA
CCTCGCTCTGCTAATCCTGTTACCAGTGGCTGCTGCCAGTGGCGATAAGTCGTGTCTTACCGGGTTGGAC
TCAAGACGATAGTTACCGGATAAGGCGCAGCGGTCGGGCTGAACGGGGGGTTCGTGCACACAGCCCAGCT
TGGAGCGAACGACCTACACCGAACTGAGATACCTACAGCGTGAGCTATGAGAAAGCGCCACGCTTCCCGA
AGGGAGAAAGGCGGACAGGTATCCGGTAAGCGGCAGGGTCGGAACAGGAGAGCGCACGAGGGAGCTTCCA
GGGGGAAACGCCTGGTATCTTTATAGTCCTGTCGGGTTTCGCCACCTCTGACTTGAGCGTCGATTTTTGT
GATGCTCGTCAGGGGGGCGGAGCCTATGGAAAAACGCCAGCAACGCGGCCTTTTTACGGTTCCTGGCCTT
TTGCTGGCCTTTTGCTCACATGTCCTGCAGGCAGCTGCGCGCTCGCTCGCTCACTGAGGCCGCCCGGGCG
TCGGGCGACCTTTGGTCGCCCGGCCTCAGTGAGCGAGCGAGCGCGCAGAGAGGGAGTGGCCAACTCCATC
ACTAGGGGTTCCTGCGGCCGCACGCGTAAGCTTTGCAAAGATGGATAAAGTTTTAAACAGAGAGGAATCT
TTGCAGCTAATGGACCTTCTAGGTCTTGAAAGGAGTGGGAATTGGCTCCGGTGCCCGTCAGTGGGCAGAG
CGCACATCGCCCACAGTCCCCGAGAAGTTGGGGGGAGGGGTCGGCAATTGAACCGGTGCCTAGAGAAGGT
GGCGCGGGGTAAACTGGGAAAGTGATGTCGTGTACTGGCTCCGCCTTTTTCCCGAGGGTGGGGGAGAACC
GTATATAAGTGCAGTAGTCGCCGTGAACGTTCTTTTTCGCAACGGGTTTGCCGCCAGAACACAGGTAAGT
GCCGTGTGTGGTTCCCGCGGGCCTGGCCTCTTTACGGGTTATGGCCCTTGCGTGCCTTGAATTACTTCCA
CCTGGCTGCAGTACGTGATTCTTGATCCCGAGCTTCGGGTTGGAAGTGGGTGGGAGAGTTCGAGGCCTTG
CGCTTAAGGAGCCCCTTCGCCTCGTGCTTGAGTTGAGGCCTGGCCTGGGCGCTGGGGCCGCCGCGTGCGA
ATCTGGTGGCACCTTCGCGCCTGTCTCGCTGCTTTCGATAAGTCTCTAGCCATTTAAAATTTTTGATGAC
CTGCTGCGACGCTTTTTTTCTGGCAAGATAGTCTTGTAAATGCGGGCCAAGATCTGCACACTGGTATTTC
GGTTTTTGGGGCCGCGGGCGGCGACGGGGCCCGTGCGTCCCAGCGCACATGTTCGGCGAGGCGGGGCCTG
CGAGCGCGGCCACCGAGAATCGGACGGGGGTAGTCTCAAGCTGGCCGGCCTGCTCTGGTGCCTGGCCTCG
CGCCGCCGTGTATCGCCCCGCCCTGGGCGGCAAGGCTGGCCCGGTCGGCACCAGTTGCGTGAGCGGAAAG
ATGGCCGCTTCCCGGCCCTGCTGCAGGGAGCTCAAAATGGAGGACGCGGCGCTCGGGAGAGCGGGCGGGT
GAGTCACCCACACAAAGGAAAAGGGCCTTTCCGTCCTCAGCCGTCGCTTCATGTGACTCCACGGAGTACC
GGGCGCCGTCCAGGCACCTCGATTAGTTCTCGAGCTTTTGGAGTACGTCGTCTTTAGGTTGGGGGGAGGG
GTTTTATGCGATGGAGTTTCCCCACACTGAGTGGGTGGAGACTGAAGTTAGGCCAGCTTGGCACTTGATG
TAATTCTCCTTGGAATTTGCCCTTTTTGAGTTTGGATCTTGGTTCATTCTCAAGCCTCAGACAGTGGTTC
AAAGTTTTTTTCTTCCATTTCAGGTGTCGTGAGGTACCGGATCCTCTAGAGTCGACTCCGGAATAACTTC
GTATAGGATACTTTATACGAAGTTATGCAGAATGGTAGCTGGATTGTAGCTGCTATTAGCAATATGAAAC
CTCTTAATAACTTCGTATAGCATACATTATACGAAGTTATGGCGCGCCGTCGACTTACTTGTACAGCTCG
TCCATGCCGTACAGGAACAGGTGGTGGCGGCCCTCGGAGCGCTCGTACTGTTCCACGATGGTGTAGTCCT
CGTTGTGGGAGGTGATGTCCAGCTTGGTGTCCACGTAGTAGTAGCCGGGCAGTTGCACGGGCTTCTTGGC
CATGTAGATGGTCTTGAACTCCACCAGGTAGTGGCCGCCGTCCTTCAGCTTCAGGGCCTGGTGGATCTCG
CCCTTCAGCACGCCGTCGCGGGGGTACAGGCGCTCGGTGGAGGCCTCCCAGCCCATGGTCTTCTTCTGCA
TTACGGGGCCGTCGGGGGGGAAGTTGGTGCCGCGCATCTTCACCTTGTAGATCAGCGTGCCGTCCTGCAG
GGAGGAGTCCTGGGTCACGGTCACCAGACCGCCGTCCTCGAAGTTCATCACGCGCTCCCACTTGAAGCCC
TCGGGGAAGGACAGCTTCTTGTAATCGGGGATGTCGGCGGGGTGCTTCACGTACGCCTTGGAGCCGTACA
TGAACTGGGGGGACAGGATGTCCCAGGCGAAGGGCAGGGGGCCGCCCTTGGTCACCTTCAGCTTGGCGGT
CTGGGTGCCCTCGTAGGGGCGGCCCTCGCCCTCGCCCTCGATCTCGAACTCGTGGCCGTTCATGGAGCCC
TCCATGCGCACCTTGAAGCGCATGAACTCTTTGATGACCTCCTCGCCCTTGCTCACCACCTTCCTCTTCT
TCTTGGGGGCCATTCTAGATGGCCCGGGATTCTCTTCGACATCCCCTGCTTGTTTCAACAGGGAGAAGTT
AGTGGCTCCGCTTCCGTTATCCTTCGCTGTCATCATTTGTACAAACTCTTCGTAGTTTACCTGACCATCC
CCATCGATGTCTGCTTCCCTGATCATTTCATCAACCTCTTCATCTGTTAACTTCTCTCCAAGGTTTGTCA
TCACGTGGCGAAGCTCTGCTGCACTGATGTAGCCATTGCCATCCTTATCAAACACACCGAACGCTTCTCT
AATTTCTTCTTCCGTGTCCCTGTATTTCATTTTTCTTGCCATCATTGTCAGGAACTCAGGGAAGTCGATT
GTGCCGTCACCGTCGGCATCTACTTCATTGATCATGTCCTGCAGCTCTGCTTCTGTGGGGTTCTGCCCCA
GAGACCGCATCACCGTCCCCAGCTCCTTGGTTGTTATTGTCCCATCCCCGTCCTTGTCAAATAGGGAGAA
AGCCTCTTTAAATTCTGCGATCTGCTCTTCAGTCAGTTGGTCCGGCAGGTTGTACTCCAGCTTGTGCCCC
AGGATGTTGCCGTCCTCCTTGAAGTCGATGCCCTTCAGCTCGATGCGGTTCACCAGGGTGTCGCCCTCGA
ACTTCACCTCGGCGCGGGTCTTGTAGTTGCCGTCGTCCTTGAAGAAGATGGTGCGCTCCTGGATGTAGCC
TTCGGGCATGGCGGACTTGAAGAAGTCGTGCTGCTTCATGTGGTCGGGGTAGCGGCTGAAGCACTGCACG
CCGTAGGTCAGGGTGGTCACGAGGGTGGGCCAGGGCACGGGCAGCTTGCCGGTGGTGCAGATGAACTTCA
GGGTCAGCTTGCCGTAGGTGGCATCGCCCTCACCCTCGCCGGACACGCTGAACTTGTGGCCGTTTACGTC
GCCGTCCAGCTCGACCAGGATGGGCACCACCCCGGTGAACAGCTCCTCGCCCTTGCTCACCATGCTCCCT
CCGGTACCGCCCTTGTACAGCTCGTCCATGCCGAGAGTGATCCCGGCGGCGGTCACGAACTCCAGCAGGA
CCATGTGATCGCGCTTCTCGTTGGGGTCTTTCGAAAGTTTGGACTGCACGCTCAGGTAGTGGTTGTCGGG
CAGCAGCACGGGGCCGTCGCCGATGGGGGTGTTCTGCTGGTAGTGGTAGGCGAGCTGCACGCCGCCGTCC
TCGATGTTGTGGCGGATGTGGAAGTTCGCCTTGATGCCGTTCTTCTGCTTGTCGGCCTTGATATAGACGT
TCTCGAGTGAGCTCAGCCGACCTATAGCTCTGACTGCGTGACCTGTCTTATTCCACTTACGACGTGATGA
GTCGACCATGGTGGCGAGATCCTTATCGTCATCGTCGTACAGATCCCGACCCATTTGCTGTCCACCAGTC
ATGCTAGCCATACCATGATGATGATGATGATGAGAACCCATGGTGGCAACAGCGCTGCTAGCATAACTTC
GTATAAAGTATCCTATACGAAGTTATTTGCCTTAACCCAGAAATTATCACTGTTATTCTTTAGAATGGTG
CAAAGAATAACTTCGTATAATGTATGCTATACGAAGTTATGAATTCGATATCAAGCTTATCGATAATCAA
CCTCTGGATTACAAAATTTGTGAAAGATTGACTGGTATTCTTAACTATGTTGCTCCTTTTACGCTATGTG
GATACGCTGCTTTAATGCCTTTGTATCATGCTATTGCTTCCCGTATGGCTTTCATTTTCTCCTCCTTGTA
TAAATCCTGGTTGCTGTCTCTTTATGAGGAGTTGTGGCCCGTTGTCAGGCAACGTGGCGTGGTGTGCACT
GTGTTTGCTGACGCAACCCCCACTGGTTGGGGCATTGCCACCACCTGTCAGCTCCTTTCCGGGACTTTCG
CTTTCCCCCTCCCTATTGCCACGGCGGAACTCATCGCCGCCTGCCTTGCCCGCTGCTGGACAGGGGCTCG
GCTGTTGGGCACTGACAATTCCGTGGTGTTGTCGGGGAAATCATCGTCCTTTCCTTGGCTGCTCGCCTAT
GTTGCCACCTGGATTCTGCGCGGGACGTCCTTCTGCTACGTCCCTTCGGCCCTCAATCCAGCGGACCTTC
CTTCCCGCGGCCTGCTGCCGGCTCTGCGGCCT
