>Addgene plasmid #51082 | AAV-EF1a-DIO-GCaMP6s-P2A-nls-dTomato | addgene partial sequence | sequence record 80088 | EF1a-F 5'-TCAAGCCTCAGACAGTGGTTC-3'
TGTCGTGAGGTACCGGATCCTCTAGAGTCGACTCCGGAATAACTTCGTATAGGATACTTTATACGAAGTT
ATGCAGAATGGTAGCTGGATTGTAGCTGCTATTAGCAATATGAAACCTCTTAATAACTTCGTATAGCATA
CATTATACGAAGTTATGGCGCGCCGTCGACTTACTTGTACAGCTCGTCCATGCCGTACAGGAACAGGTGG
TGGCGGCCCTCGGAGCGCTCGTACTGTTCCACGATGGTGTAGTCCTCGTTGTGGGAGGTGATGTCCAGCT
TGGTGTCCACGTAGTAGTAGCCGGGCAGTTGCACGGGCTTCTTGGCCATGTAGATGGTCTTGAACTCCAC
CAGGTAGTGGCCGCCGTCCTTCAGCTTCAGGGCCTGGTGGATCTCGCCCTTCAGCACGCCGTCGCGGGGG
TACAGGCGCTCGGTGGAGGCCTCCCAGCCCATGGTCTTCTTCTGCATTACGGGGCCGTCGGGGGGGAAGT
TGGTGCCGCGCATCTTCACCTTGTAGATCAGCGTGCCGTCCTGCAGGGAGGAGTCCTGGGTCACGGTCAC
CAGACCGCCGTCCTCGAAGTTCATCACGCGCTCCCACTTGAAGCCCTCGGGGAAGGACAGCTTCTTGTAA
TCGGGGATGTCGGCGGGGTGCTTCACGTACGCCTTGGAGCCGTACATGAACTGGGGGGACAGGATGTCCC
AGGCGA
