>Addgene plasmid #51082 | AAV-EF1a-DIO-GCaMP6s-P2A-nls-dTomato | addgene partial sequence | sequence record 80249 | WPRE-R 5'-CATAGCGTAAAAGGAGCAACA-3'
ATTTTGTAATCCAGAGGTTGATTATCGATAAGCTTGATATCGAATTCATAACTTCGTATAGCATACATTA
TACGAAGTTATTCTTTGCACCATTCTAAAGAATAACAGTGATAATTTCTGGGTTAAGGCAAATAACTTCG
TATAGGATACTTTATACGAAGTTATGCTAGCAGCGCTGTTGCCACCATGGGTTCTCATCATCATCATCAT
CATGGTATGGCTAGCATGACTGGTGGACAGCAAATGGGTCGGGATCTGTACGACGATGACGATAAGGATC
TCGCCACCATGGTCGACTCATCACGTCGTAAGTGGAATAAGACAGGTCACGCAGTCAGAGCTATAGGTCG
GCTGAGCTCACTCGAGAACGTCTATATCAAGGCCGACAAGCAGAAGAACGGCATCAAGGCGAACTTCCAC
ATCCGCCACAACATCGAGGACGGCGGCGTGCAGCTCGCCTACCACTACCAGCAGAACACCCCCATCGGCG
ACGGCCCCGTGCTGCTGCCCGACAACCACTACCTGAGCGTGCAGTCCAAACTTTCGAAAGACCCCAACGA
GAAGCGCGATCACATGGTCCTGCTGGAGTTCGTGACCGCCGCCGGGATCACTCTCGGCATGGACGAGCTG
TACAAGGGCGGTACCGGAGGGAGCATGGTGAGCAAGGGCGAGGAGCTGTTCACCGGGGTGGTGCCCATCC
TGGTCGAGCTGGACGGCGACGTAAACGGCCACAAGTTCAGCGTGTCCGGCGAGGGTGAGGGCGATGCCAC
CTACGGCAAGCTGACCCTGAAGTTCATCTGCACCACCGGCAAGCTGCCCGTGCCCTGGC
